Addgene plasmid #177084: pEPQD1CB0865
Purpose: MoClo Level 1, position 6, transcriptional unit for transient expression of geraniol 8-oxidase (CrG8H) from Catharanthus roseus promoter regions contains 4x attB sites for recruitment fo gal4AD-phiC31
Depositing lab: Nicola Patron. Depositing organization: Earlham Institute. Publication: Reconstitution of monoterpene indole alkaloid biosynthesis in genome engineered Nicotiana benthamiana. Dudley QM, Jo S, Guerrero DAS, Chhetry M, Smedley MA, Harwood WA, Sherden NH, O'Connor SE, Caputi L, Patron NJ. Commun Biol. 2022 Sep 10;5(1):949. doi: 10.1038/s42003-022-03904-w. PubMed 36088516.
Backbone
  Vector backbone: pICH47781
  Vector type: Synthetic Biology
Growth in bacteria
  Bacterial resistance: Ampicillin, 100 μg/mL
  Growth temperature: 37°C
  Growth strain: DH5alpha
  Copy number: High Copy
Gene/Insert
  Gene/Insert name: geraniol 8-oxidase (CrG8H) from Catharanthus roseus (alt name: P6_4X opattB-TMV-CrG8H-ocsterm)
  Species: Other
  Cloning method: Restriction Enzyme; 5′ cloning site Unknown (unknown if destroyed); 3′ cloning site Unknown (unknown if destroyed)
  Sequencing primers: 5′ CTGGTGGCAGGATATATTGTGGTG; 3′ GAACCCTGTGGTTGGCATGCACATAC
Terms and licenses: Academic/Nonprofit Terms; Industry Terms: Not Available to Industry
How to cite: pEPQD1CB0865 was a gift from Nicola Patron (Addgene plasmid # 177084 ; http://n2t.net/addgene:177084 ; RRID:Addgene_177084)
