[The description below was written by a language model from this plasmid's Addgene catalogue record and pLannotate feature annotations shown in this document.]
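Description:
pEPQD1CB0865 is a MoClo (Golden Gate modular cloning) Level 1 plasmid built in the position 6 acceptor pICH47781, carrying a single plant transcriptional unit between nopaline-type T-DNA left and right border repeats. The backbone is a binary vector. A high-copy ColE1/pUC-type origin supports propagation in E. coli, while the broad-host-range incP oriV and its trfA replication initiator gene allow maintenance in Agrobacterium. Selection in bacteria is by ampicillin resistance (β-lactamase under its own promoter). A short TetR fragment in the backbone appears to be a non-functional remnant.

The payload encodes geraniol 8-oxidase from Catharanthus roseus (CrG8H, annotated as the cytochrome P450 CYP76B6, also known as G10H). This enzyme hydroxylates geraniol in an early step towards terpenoid indole alkaloids. Expression is controlled by a synthetic promoter rather than a constitutive one. Four minimal φC31 attB sites lie upstream of a minimal CaMV 35S core promoter (one site appears near the end of the circular map, so the array spans the numbering origin). They are followed by the TMV Ω 5' leader as a translational enhancer, the coding sequence, and the octopine synthase terminator. According to the record, the attB sites serve as binding sites to recruit a Gal4 activation domain–φC31 fusion, so transcription depends on co-delivery of that synthetic activator.

The construct is intended for transient expression in plants. The associated publication concerns reconstitution of monoterpene indole alkaloid biosynthesis in Nicotiana benthamiana. As a Level 1 position 6 module, it can also be assembled with units from other positions into multigene Level 2 constructs.
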