Features (pLannotate 1.2.2; 17 found; start..end, strand, type, name):
      8..41      +  protein_bind   attB: minimal attB site for the φC31 integrase (Groth et al., 2000) phage φC31 integrase
     71..104     +  protein_bind   attB: minimal attB site for the φC31 integrase (Groth et al., 2000) phage φC31 integrase
    130..163     +  protein_bind   attB: minimal attB site for the φC31 integrase (Groth et al., 2000) phage φC31 integrase
    180..226     +  promoter       minimal CaMV 35S promoter: minimal 35S promoter from cauliflower mosaic virus
    259..284     +  misc_feature   TMV Ω (fragment): translational enhancer from the tobacco mosaic virus 5'-leader sequence (Gallie et al., 1988)
    316..371     +  misc_feature   TMV Ω: translational enhancer from the tobacco mosaic virus 5'-leader sequence (Gallie et al., 1988)
    373..1851    +  CDS            CYP76B6: C76B6_CATRO - Also known as G10H. Experimental evidence at protein level: Swiss-Prot protein existence level 1. Hydroxylase involved in the biosynthesis of hydroxygeraniol, a precursor of the terpenoid indole alkaloids such as vinblastine and vincristine. Also able to hydroxylate in vitro nerol and to catalyze 3'-hydroxylation of the flavanone naringenin to form eriodictyol. No activity with apigenin, kaempferol, p-coumaric acid and ferulic acid as substrates. From Catharanthus roseus (Madagascar periwinkle) (Vinca rosea).
   1862..2569    +  terminator     OCS terminator: octopine synthase terminator
   2618..2642    +  misc_feature   RB T-DNA repeat: right border repeat from nopaline C58 T-DNA
   2754..2774    -  CDS            TetR (fragment): tetracycline resistance regulatory protein; tetR
   2801..3946    -  CDS            trfA: TRFA_ECOLX - Experimental evidence at protein level: Swiss-Prot protein existence level 1. Also involved in plasmid copy number control, promoting intermolecular coupling of protein bound iterons at oriV, which inhibits replication initiation. From Escherichia coli.
   4282..4870    -  rep_origin     ori: high-copy-number ColE1/pMB1/pBR322/pUC origin of replication
   5041..5901    -  CDS            AmpR: β-lactamase; bla; confers resistance to ampicillin, carbenicillin, and related antibiotics
   5902..6006    -  promoter       AmpR promoter: bla
   6093..6724    -  rep_origin     oriV: incP origin of replication
   6816..6840    +  misc_feature   LB T-DNA repeat: left border repeat from nopaline C58 T-DNA
   6957..6990    +  protein_bind   attB: minimal attB site for the φC31 integrase (Groth et al., 2000) phage φC31 integrase
>Addgene plasmid #177084 | pEPQD1CB0865 | addgene full sequence | sequence record 349545 | Addgene NGS Result
GGTGCGGGTGCCAGGGCGTGCCCTTGGGCTCCCCGGGCGCGTACTCCACTCCCCCCATGGTGCGGTGCGG
GTGCCAGGGCGTGCCCTTGGGCTCCCCGGGCGCGTACTCCACTCCCCGAGCCGGTGCGGGTGCCAGGGCG
TGCCCTTGGGCTCCCCGGGCGCGTACTCCACTCCCCTTCGCAAGACCCTTCCTCTATATAAGGAAGTTCA
TTTCATTTGGAGAGGACTCCGGTATTTTTACAACAATTACCACAACAAAACAAACAACAAACAACATTAC
AATTTACTATTCTAGTCGAATACTGTATTTTTACAACAATTACCAACAACAACAAACAACAAACAACATT
ACAATTACTATTTACAATTACAATGGATTACCTTACCATAATATTAACTTTACTATTTGCCTTGACTCTC
TATGAAGCCTTCAGCTACCTATCCAGAAGAACCAAAAACCTTCCTCCAGGACCATCGCCATTGCCGTTCA
TCGGAAGCCTCCATTTATTAGGCGACCAACCACACAAATCCTTAGCAAAACTTTCCAAAAAACACGGTCC
AATTATGAGTCTCAAATTAGGCCAGATCACTACAATCGTCATATCTTCATCAACAATGGCGAAAGAAGTT
CTTCAAAAACAGGATTTAGCATTTTCAAGCAGATCAGTTCCAAACGCACTCCACGCTCACAATCAATTCA
AATTCTCCGTTGTATGGCTTCCGGTAGCCTCACGATGGAGAAGCCTTCGAAAAGTTTTGAATTCTAATAT
ATTTTCCGGCAATCGGCTCGACGCTAATCAACATTTGAGAACTAGAAAAGTACAGGAACTAATTGCGTAT
TGCCGGAAAAATAGCCAGAGCGGAGAAGCGGTTGACGTCGGCCGAGCTGCTTTTAGAACTTCGTTGAATT
TGTTGTCGAATTTGATTTTTTCAAAGGATTTGACGGATCCTTATTCGGATTCTGCCAAGGAATTCAAGGA
TTTGGTTTGGAATATAATGGTTGAGGCGGGGAAACCTAATTTGGTCGATTTTTTTCCCCTGCTTGAAAAA
GTTGATCCTCAAGGTATACGACATCGTATGACGATTCACTTTGGGGAAGTTCTTAAGCTTTTTGGTGGAC
TTGTTAATGAAAGATTGGAGCAAAGAAGATCAAAAGGGGAAAAAAATGATGTGTTGGATGTACTTCTAAC
TACCAGCCAAGAAAGCCCTGAGGAAATCGATAGAACTCACATTGAGCGAATGTGCTTGGACCTGTTTGTA
GCAGGGACGGACACAACATCAAGCACATTAGAATGGGCAATGTCAGAAATGCTTAAAAACCCAGACAAAA
TGAAGAAAACCCAAGATGAACTTGCACAAGTAATCGGCAGAGGAAAAACAATAGAAGAATCCGATATTAA
CCGCTTACCTTACTTAAGATGCGTTATGAAAGAAACCTTAAGGATACATCCACCAGTTCCCTTCTTAATT
CCTCGCAAAGTGGAACAAAGTGTTGAGGTTTGTGGATACAATGTCCCTAAAGGATCACAAGTTCTTGTGA
ATGCTTGGGCAATTGGACGTGATGAAACTGTTTGGGATGATGCTTTGGCATTCAAACCCGAGAGATTTAT
GGAATCTGAATTGGATATCCGTGGAAGAGATTTCGAGCTGATTCCGTTCGGTGCTGGCCGAAGAATTTGC
CCAGGGTTGCCATTGGCACTAAGGACTGTGCCTTTGATGCTTGGTTCTTTGTTGAACTCTTTTAATTGGA
AGCTTGAAGGTGGGATGGCTCCAAAAGATTTGGATATGGAGGAGAAGTTTGGTATTACACTGCAGAAGGC
TCATCCTTTGCGTGCTGTACCAAGCACCCTTTAAGCTTGTCCTGCTTTAATGAGATATGCGAGAAGCCTA
TGATCGCATGATATTTGCTTTCAATTCTGTTGTGCACGTTGTAAAAAACCTGAGCATGTGTAGCTCAGAT
CCTTACCGCCGGTTTCGGTTCATTCTAATGAATATATCACCCGTTACTATCGTATTTTTATGAATAATAT
TCTCCGTTCAATTTACTGATTGTACCCTACTACTTATATGTACAATATTAAAATGAAAACAATATATTGT
GCTGAATAGGTTTATAGCGACATCTATGATAGAGCGCCACAATAACAAACAATTGCGTTTTATTATTACA
AATCCAATTTTAAAAAAAGCGGCAGAACCGGTCAAACCTAAAAGACTGATTACATAAATCTTATTCAAAT
TTCAAAAGTGCCCCAGGGGCTAGTATCTACGACACACCGAGCGGCGAACTAATAACGCTCACTGAAGGGA
ACTCCGGTTCCCCGCCGGCGCGCATGGGTGAGATTCCTTGAAGTTGAGTATTGGCCGTCCGCTCTACCGA
AAGTTACGGGCACCATTCAACCCGGTCCAGCACGGCGGCCGGGTAACCGACTTGCTGCCCCGAGAATTAT
GCAGCATTTTTTTGGTGTATGTGGGCCCCAAATGAAGTGCAGGTCAAACCTTGACAGTGACGACAAATCG
TTGGGCGGGTCCAGGGCGAATTTTGCGACAACATGTCGAGGCTCAGCAGGACCGCTGAGCTTGTCTTCTG
CACGAAGTGGTTTAAACTATCAGTGTTTGACAGGATATATTGGCGGGTAAACCTAAGAGAAAAGAGCGTT
TATTAGAATAATCGGATATTTAAAAGGGCGTGAAAAGGTTTATCCGTTCGTCCATTTGTATGTGCATGCC
AACCACAGGGTTCCCCAGATCAGGCGCTGGCTGCTGAACCCCCAGCCGGAACTGACCCCACAAGGCCCTA
GCGTTTGCAATGCACCAGGTCATCATTGACCCAGGCGTGTTCCACCAGGCCGCTGCCTCGCAACTCTTCG
CAGGCTTCGCCGACCTGCTCGCGCCACTTCTTCACGCGGGTGGAATCCGATCCGCACATGAGGCGGAAGG
TTTCCAGCTTGAGCGGGTACGGCTCCCGGTGCGAGCTGAAATAGTCGAACATCCGTCGGGCCGTCGGCGA
CAGCTTGCGGTACTTCTCCCATATGAATTTCGTGTAGTGGTCGCCAGCAAACAGCACGACGATTTCCTCG
TCGATCAGGACCTGGCAACGGGACGTTTTCTTGCCACGGTCCAGGACGCGGAAGCGGTGCAGCAGCGACA
CCGATTCCAGGTGCCCAACGCGGTCGGACGTGAAGCCCATCGCCGTCGCCTGTAGGCGCGACAGGCATTC
CTCGGCCTTCGTGTAATACCGGCCATTGATCGACCAGCCCAGGTCCTGGCAAAGCTCGTAGAACGTGAAG
GTGATCGGCTCGCCGATAGGGGTGCGCTTCGCGTACTCCAACACCTGCTGCCACACCAGTTCGTCATCGT
CGGCCCGCAGCTCGACGCCGGTGTAGGTGATCTTCACGTCCTTGTTGACGTGGAAAATGACCTTGTTTTG
CAGCGCCTCGCGCGGGATTTTCTTGTTGCGCGTGGTGAACAGGGCAGAGCGGGCCGTGTCGTTTGGCATC
GCTCGCATCGTGTCCGGCCACGGCGCAATATCGAACAAGGAAAGCTGCATTTCCTTGATCTGCTGCTTCG
TGTGTTTCAGCAACGCGGCCTGCTTGGCCTCGCTGACCTGTTTTGCCAGGTCCTCGCCGGCGGTTTTTCG
CTTCTTGGTCGTCATAGTTCCTCGCGTGTCGATGGTCATCGACTTCGCCAAACCTGCCGCCTCCTGTTCA
AGACGACGCGAACGCTCCACGGCGGCCGATGGCGCGGGCAGGGCAGGGGGAGCCAGTTGCACGCTGTCGC
GCTCGATCTTGGCCGTAGCTTGCTGGACCATCGAGCCGACGGACTGGAAGGTTTCGCGGGGCGCACGCAT
GACGGTGCGGCTTGCGATGGTTTCGGCATCCTCGGCGGAAAACCCCGCGTCGATCAGTTCTTGCCTGTAT
GCCTTCCGGTCAAACGTCCGATTCATTCACCCTCCTTGCGGGATTGCCCCGACTCACGCCGGGGCAATGT
GCCCTTATTCCTGATTTGACCCGCCTGGTGCCTTGGTGTCCAGATAATCCACCTTATCGGCAATGAAGTC
GGTCCCGTAGACCGTCTGGCCGTCCTTCTCGTACTTGGTATTCCGAATCTTGCCCTGCACGAATACCAGC
GACCCCTTGCCCAAATACTTGCCGTGGGCCTCGGCCTGAGAGCCAAAACACTTGATGCGGAAGAAGTCGG
TGCGCTCCTGCTTGTCGCCGGCATCGTTGCGCCACATCTAGGATCTGCCAGGAACCGTAAAAAGGCCGCG
TTGCTGGCGTTTTTCCATAGGCTCCGCCCCCCTGACGAGCATCACAAAAATCGACGCTCAAGTCAGAGGT
GGCGAAACCCGACAGGACTATAAAGATACCAGGCGTTTCCCCCTGGAAGCTCCCTCGTGCGCTCTCCTGT
TCCGACCCTGCCGCTTACCGGATACCTGTCCGCCTTTCTCCCTTCGGGAAGCGTGGCGCTTTCTCATAGC
TCACGCTGTAGGTATCTCAGTTCGGTGTAGGTCGTTCGCTCCAAGCTGGGCTGTGTGCACGAACCCCCCG
TTCAGCCCGACCGCTGCGCCTTATCCGGTAACTATCGTCTTGAGTCCAACCCGGTAAGACACGACTTATC
GCCACTGGCAGCAGCCACTGGTAACAGGATTAGCAGAGCGAGGTATGTAGGCGGTGCTACAGAGTTCTTG
AAGTGGTGGCCTAACTACGGCTACACTAGAAGAACAGTATTTGGTATCTGCGCTCTGCTGAAGCCAGTTA
CCTTCGGAAAAAGAGTTGGTAGCTCTTGATCCGGCAAACAAACCACCGCTGGTAGCGGTGGTTTTTTTGT
TTGCAAGCAGCAGATTACGCGCAGAAAAAAAGGATCTCAAGAAGATCCTTTGATCTTTTCTACGGGGTCT
GACGCTCAGTGGAACGAAAACTCACGTTAAGGGATTTTGGTCATGAGATTATCAAAAAGGATCTTCACCT
AGATCCTTTTAAATTAAAAATGAAGTTTTAAATCAATCTAAAGTATATATGAGTAAACTTGGTCTGACAG
TTACCAATGCTTAATCAGTGAGGCACCTATCTCAGCGATCTGTCTATTTCGTTCATCCATAGTTGCCTGA
CTCCCCGTCGTGTAGATAACTACGATACGGGAGGGCTTACCATCTGGCCCCAGTGCTGCAATGATACCGC
GAGAACCACGCTCACCGGCTCCAGATTTATCAGCAATAAACCAGCCAGCCGGAAGGGCCGAGCGCAGAAG
TGGTCCTGCAACTTTATCCGCCTCCATCCAGTCTATTAATTGTTGCCGGGAAGCTAGAGTAAGTAGTTCG
CCAGTTAATAGTTTGCGCAACGTTGTTGCCATTGCTACAGGCATCGTGGTGTCACGCTCGTCGTTTGGTA
TGGCTTCATTCAGCTCCGGTTCCCAACGATCAAGGCGAGTTACATGATCCCCCATGTTGTGCAAAAAAGC
GGTTAGCTCCTTCGGTCCTCCGATCGTTGTCAGAAGTAAGTTGGCCGCAGTGTTATCACTCATGGTTATG
GCAGCACTGCATAATTCTCTTACTGTCATGCCATCCGTAAGATGCTTTTCTGTGACTGGTGAGTACTCAA
CCAAGTCATTCTGAGAATAGTGTATGCGGCGACCGAGTTGCTCTTGCCCGGCGTCAATACGGGATAATAC
CGCGCCACATAGCAGAACTTTAAAAGTGCTCATCATTGGAAAACGTTCTTCGGGGCGAAAACTCTCAAGG
ATCTTACCGCTGTTGAGATCCAGTTCGATGTAACCCACTCGTGCACCCAACTGATCTTCAGCATCTTTTA
CTTTCACCAGCGTTTCTGGGTGAGCAAAAACAGGAAGGCAAAATGCCGCAAAAAAGGGAATAAGGGCGAC
ACGGAAATGTTGAATACTCATACTCTTCCTTTTTCAATATTATTGAAGCATTTATCAAGGTTATTGTCTC
ATGAGCGGATACATATTTGAATGTATTTAGAAAAATAAACAAATAGGGGTTCCGCGCACGAATTGGCCAG
CGCTGCCATTTTTGGGGTGAGGCCGTTCGCGGCCGAGGGGCGCAGCCCCTGGGGGGATGGGAGGCCCGCG
TTAGCGGGCCGGGAGGGTTCGAGAAGGGGGGGCACCCCCCTTCGGCGTGCGCGGTCACGCGCACAGGGCG
CAGCCCTGGTTAAAAACAAGGTTTATAAATATTGGTTTAAAAGCAGGTTAAAAGACAGGTTAGCGGTGGC
CGAAAAACGGGCGGAAACCCTTGCAAATGCTGGATTTTCTGCCTGTGGACAGCCCCTCAAATGTCAATAG
GTGCGCCCCTCATCTGTCAGCACTCTGCCCCTCAAGTGTCAAGGATCGCGCCCCTCATCTGTCAGTAGTC
GCGCCCCTCAAGTGTCAATACCGCAGGGCACTTATCCCCAGGCTTGTCCACATCATCTGTGGGAAACTCG
CGTAAAATCAGGCGTTTTCGCCGATTTGCGAGGCTGGCCAGCTCCACGTCGCCGGCCGAAATCGAGCCTG
CCCCTCATCTGTCAACGCCGCGCCGGGTGAGTCGGCCCCTCAAGTGTCAACGTCCGCCCCTCATCTGTCA
GTGAGGGCCAAGTTTTCCGCGAGGTATCCACAACGCCGGCGGCCGCGGTGTCTCGCACACGGCTTCGACG
GCGTTTCTGGCGCGTTTGCAGGGCCATAGACGGCCGCCAGCCCAGCGGCGAGGGCAACCAGCCCGGTGAG
CGTCGCAAAGGAGATCCTGATCTGACTGATGGGCTGCCTGTATCGAGTGGTGATTTTGTGCCGAGCTGCC
GGTCGGGGAGCTGTTGGCTGGCTGGTGGCAGGATATATTGTGGTGTAAACAAATTGACGCTTAGACAACT
TAATAACACATTGCGGACGTTTTTAATGTACTGGGGTGGATGCAGTGGGCCCCACTCTGTGAAGACAATG
TGGAATTCCTCGAGGGAGCGGTGCGGGTGCCAGGGCGTGCCCTTGGGCTCCCCGGGCGCGTACTCCACTC
CCCGAGCC
